>Addgene plasmid #139421 | pPEE42 | addgene full sequence | sequence record 324126 | Addgene NGS Result
GTGGCACTTTTCGGGGAAATGTGCGCGGAACCCCTATTTGTTTATTTTTCTAAATACATTCAAATATGTA
TCCGCTCATGAGACAATAACCCTGATAAATGCTTCAATAATATTGAAAAAGGAAGAGTATGAGTATTCAA
CATTTCCGTGTCGCCCTTATTCCCTTTTTTGCGGCATTTTGCCTTCCTGTTTTTGCTCACCCAGAAACGC
TGGTGAAAGTAAAAGATGCTGAAGATCAGTTGGGTGCACGAGTGGGTTACATCGAACTGGATCTCAACAG
CGGTAAGATCCTTGAGAGTTTTCGCCCCGAAGAACGTTTTCCAATGATGAGCACTTTTAAAGTTCTGCTA
TGTGGCGCGGTATTATCCCGTATTGACGCCGGGCAAGAGCAACTCGGTCGCCGCATACACTATTCTCAGA
ATGACTTGGTTGAGTACTCACCAGTCACAGAAAAGCATCTTACGGATGGCATGACAGTAAGAGAATTATG
CAGTGCTGCCATAACCATGAGTGATAACACTGCGGCCAACTTACTTCTGACAACGATCGGAGGACCGAAG
GAGCTAACCGCTTTTTTGCACAACATGGGGGATCATGTAACTCGCCTTGATCGTTGGGAACCGGAGCTGA
ATGAAGCCATACCAAACGACGAGCGTGACACCACGATGCCTGTAGCAATGGCAACAACGTTGCGCAAACT
ATTAACTGGCGAACTACTTACTCTAGCTTCCCGGCAACAATTAATAGACTGGATGGAGGCGGATAAAGTT
GCAGGACCACTTCTGCGCTCGGCCCTTCCGGCTGGCTGGTTTATTGCTGATAAATCTGGAGCCGGTGAGC
GTGGGTCTCGCGGTATCATTGCAGCACTGGGGCCAGATGGTAAGCCCTCCCGTATCGTAGTTATCTACAC
GACGGGGAGTCAGGCAACTATGGATGAACGAAATAGACAGATCGCTGAGATAGGTGCCTCACTGATTAAG
CATTGGTAACTGTCAGACCAAGTTTACTCATATATACTTTAGATTGATTTAAAACTTCATTTTTAATTTA
AAAGGATCTAGGTGAAGATCCTTTTTGATAATCTCATGACCAAAATCCCTTAACGTGAGTTTTCGTTCCA
CTGAGCGTCAGACCCCGTAGAAAAGATCAAAGGATCTTCTTGAGATCCTTTTTTTCTGCGCGTAATCTGC
TGCTTGCAAACAAAAAAACCACCGCTACCAGCGGTGGTTTGTTTGCCGGATCAAGAGCTACCAACTCTTT
TTCCGAAGGTAACTGGCTTCAGCAGAGCGCAGATACCAAATACTGTTCTTCTAGTGTAGCCGTAGTTAGG
CCACCACTTCAAGAACTCTGTAGCACCGCCTACATACCTCGCTCTGCTAATCCTGTTACCAGTGGCTGCT
GCCAGTGGCGATAAGTCGTGTCTTACCGGGTTGGACTCAAGACGATAGTTACCGGATAAGGCGCAGCGGT
CGGGCTGAACGGGGGGTTCGTGCACACAGCCCAGCTTGGAGCGAACGACCTACACCGAACTGAGATACCT
ACAGCGTGAGCTATGAGAAAGCGCCACGCTTCCCGAAGGGAGAAAGGCGGACAGGTATCCGGTAAGCGGC
AGGGTCGGAACAGGAGAGCGCACGAGGGAGCTTCCAGGGGGAAACGCCTGGTATCTTTATAGTCCTGTCG
GGTTTCGCCACCTCTGACTTGAGCGTCGATTTTTGTGATGCTCGTCAGGGGGGCGGAGCCTATGGAAAAA
CGCCAGCAACGCGGCCTTTTTACGGTTCCTGGCCTTTTGCTGGCCTTTTGCTCACATGTTCTTTCCTGCG
TTATCCCCTGATTCTGTGGATAACCGTATTACCGCCTTTGAGTGAGCTGATACCGCTCGCCGCAGCCGAA
CGACCGAGCGCAGCGAGTCAGTGAGCGAGGAAGCGGAAGAGCGCCCAATACGCAAACCGCCTCTCCCCGC
GCGTTGGCCGATTCATTAATGCAGCTGGCACGACAGGTTTCCCGACTGGAAAGCGGGCAGTGAGCGCAAC
GCAATTAATGTGAGTTAGCTCACTCATTAGGCACCCCAGGCTTTACACTTTATGCTTCCGGCTCGTATGT
TGTGTGGAATTGTGAGCGGATAACAATTTCACACAGGAAACAGCTATGACCATGATTACGCCAAGCGCGC
AATTAACCCTCACTAAAGGGAACAAAAGCTGGAGCTCCACCGCGGTGGCGGCCGCTCTAGATGGTCTCCA
AGGGCGAGGAGCTCTTCACCGGCGTCGTCCCCATCCTCGTCGAGCTCGACGGCGACGTTAACGGCCACAA
GTTCTCCGTCTCCGGCGAGGGCGAGGGCGACGCCACCTACGGCAAGCTCACCCTCAAGTTCATCTGCACC
ACCGGCAAGCTCCCCGTCCCCTGGCCCACCCTCGTCACCACCTTCGGCTACGGCCTCATGTGCTTCGCCC
GTTACCCCGACCACATGAAGCAGCACGACTTCTTCAAGTCCGCCATGCCCGAGGGCTACGTCCAGGAGCG
TACCATCTTCTTCAAGGACGACGGCAACTACAAGACCCGTGCCGAGGTCAAGTTCGAGGGCGACACCCTC
GTCAACCGTATCGAGCTCAAGGGCATCGACTTCAAGGAGGACGGCAACATCCTCGGCCACAAGCTCGAGT
ACAACTACAACTCCCACAACGTCTACATCATGGCCGACAAGCAGAAGAACGGCATCAAGGTCAACTTCAA
GATCCGTCACAACATCGCGGCCGCCATTCTATGCTATACGGTACAAGATTGTGGCTACTATGCAAGCTCC
ATAGCGAATGATCTTACACTGACCTTGTCGACCGTTCTGAATGATTAACAATGGTCGCAAGTGTGGTTGA
CCCACCTGCGGGCGCTTCTTAACTATCTATCATCGGTATGTCAAGTATCACACCCTTTAAACAAAAGAAT
AAGAGCATAATACAGCAGTCTCATCATGGCAACCCTTCGCGCAATGTACAAAAAGCAGCCAGAAGCCCCC
ACGCACAAGCAATAATGTCGTGTTCTACCCTGCCATGAACAAGCGTCATGGCCATTAGCGAACGCCCCAA
TATTCAGCCCCATTCGCCAAGCAAGTTGCCTCGCCCCCTTCCCAGAAGATCATGGGCATCTCGTCTTCTT
CTAATTTCGCATTTTGTGAAGCTCCATTCATGCACGTCGGCTTCTGGACGACTCTTATCATATGCATTGG
CCTGCTCGGTGTGAGGATGAGCCACTCCCACATGTTTAGACGGCAGGGGCCTCTTGCCACCCGTTGAATT
TTTGGTGCGAAGACGTGCCTGGGAACGACCTCCACTTTAAATTTCTCCGTTGTTGCGGTCGCTCCATCCT
CCTCACATTTCTTGCCTCCTAAGTCCCATGTGCCACACTCGGTGAAAAACGGAGTTTGATACGGATGAAA
TTTCCAGTGAGCTTTTCACATTCTGGAGGTTTCGAAAAAAATTGTGGGATTTTCTGAATTAATCCGAGAA
TCCGCCCTGCCCATCAACCGGAAAGAATTAAATCCCTCGCACATTCCTTTCTCCCACCACCTTCTTTATC
TCTACATTCTTTAACCAAAACACCTAGGTGAGTACCCAAAGTCTTTTGACACCTTTGAAAATCCGCGCCA
GTCGTAGGGCACGTAAAACAATTCTCGCTGGTGGCTTCTGCAGGTGAAGTCGGGGCAGAGTGGAGCTGAG
CATGGTCGACCACCCACATCATTCTGTCTTGTTTTTGGCGATGTCTTCCATGCTTTTGCCCTCATCTGTT
GCGTCGACTGCAGAGTACTGTTTTGCCACTACTGAGCTCAACATGGGCTTGTGTGTGGTGAAGAAAAAAA
TTTGGTGGCTCTTGAAAATTTTCAACCCATCGGATACATGCCCTTCCAACTCACAACGCCCTAACACTTT
ATTGTCCTATCATTGCCTCTTCGCACATGCTAACGATCTCCACAGAAAACTTCAAAATGCCTCAATCCTG
GGAAGAACTGGCCGCTGATAAGCGCGCCCGCCTCGCAAAAACCATCCCTGATGAATGGAAAGTCCAGACG
CTGCCTGCGGAAGACAGCGTTATTGATTTCCCAAAGAAATCGGGGATCCTTTCAGAGGCCGAACTGAAGA
TCACAGAGGCCTCCGCTGCAGATCTTGTGTCCAAGCTGGCGGCCGGAGAGTTGACCTCGGTGGAAGTTAC
GCTAGCATTCTGTAAACGGGCAGCAATCGCCCAGCAGTTAACAAACTGCGCCCACGAGTTCTTCCCTGAC
GCCGCTCTCGCGCAGGCAAGGGAACTCGATGAATACTACGCAAAGCACAAGAGACCCGTTGGTCCACTCC
ATGGCCTCCCCATCTCTCTCAAAGACCAGCTTCGAGTCAAGGGCTACGAAACATCAATGGGCTACATCTC
ATGGCTAAACAAGTACGACGAAGGGGACTCGGTTCTGACAACCATGCTCCGCAAAGCCGGTGCCGTCTTC
TACGTCAAGACCTCTGTCCCGCAGACCCTGATGGTCTGCGAGACAGTCAACAACATCATCGGGCGCACCG
TCAACCCACGCAACAAGAACTGGTCGTGCGGCGGCAGTTCCGGTGGTGAGGGTGCGATCGTTGGGATTCG
TGGTGGCGTCATCGGTGTAGGAACGGATATCGGTGGCTCGATTCGAGTGCCGGCCGCGTTCAACTTCCTG
TACGGTCTAAGGCCGAGTCATGGGCGGCTGCCGTATGCAAAGATGGCGAACAGCATGGAGGGTCAGGAGA
CGGTGCACAGCGTTGTCGGGCCGATTACGCACTCTGTTGAGGACCTCCGCCTCTTCACCAAATCCGTCCT
CGGTCAGGAGCCATGGAAATACGACTCCAAGGTCATCCCCATGCCCTGGCGCCAGTCCGAGTCGGACATT
ATTGCCTCCAAGATCAAGAACGGCGGGCTCAATATCGGCTACTACAACTTCGACGGCAATGTCCTTCCAC
ACCCTCCTATCCTGCGCGGCGTGGAAACCACCGTCGCCGCACTCGCCAAAGCCGGTCACACCGTGACCCC
GTGGACGCCATACAAGCACGATTTCGGCCACGATCTCATCTCCCATATCTACGCGGCTGACGGCAGCGCC
GACGTAATGCGCGATATCAGTGCATCCGGCGAGCCGGCGATTCCAAATATCAAAGACCTACTGAACCCGA
ACATCAAAGCTGTTAACATGAACGAGCTCTGGGACACGCATCTCCAGAAGTGGAATTACCAGATGGAGTA
CCTTGAGAAATGGCGGGAGGCTGAAGAAAAGGCCGGGAAGGAACTGGACGCCATCATCGCGCCGATTACG
CCTACCGCTGCGGTACGGCATGACCAGTTCCGGTACTATGGGTATGCCTCTGTGATCAACCTGCTGGATT
TCACGAGCGTGGTTGTTCCGGTTACCTTTGCGGATAAGAACATCGATAAGAAGAATGAGAGTTTCAAGGC
GGTTAGTGAGCTTGATGCCCTCGTGCAGGAAGAGTATGATCCGGAGGCGTACCATGGGGCACCGGTTGCA
GTGCAGGTTATCGGACGGAGACTCAGTGAAGAGAGGACGTTGGCGATTGCAGAGGAAGTGGGGAAGTTGC
TGGGAAATGTGGTGACTCCATAGAAGGTTGAGCGCGTAATAGTGGGTTGGTCTTGTCTCTATCCATTCAT
CTGTGAGACATACTGATTTCAACTTTTTCATCAGATAATAAGGATGGTGTGAGATAAGCAAGGCTGGGTT
ATGAGGTTTGGGACTAGATGGTGTTTCGCGTCTAAAGGTGAGTCTTCGTTGGTTCAATCACATTGATCTG
ATCGCTGATCAATTGTCAGCCTCTGAATGTGCTCTTGAAGAAAATGGTTGTCTGTAAGAATCCAGAACCA
AAAACGGTCATTTCAAGTATGTATCCTCCGTGAAGTTCCTTTAGCTCTTGCTAATATTGGACTTTAGCGT
GCTTTAGCCAAAGACAGGGTCGCGAGGTTAAGAGGATGGGCCAGGAAAAATCTAAGTTAGATTTGTCACA
CAAAGAAAAAGATTGTCTCAGTTTTGGTTTTGTTTGGTTTGATTTATGCATAGGAAATATTTATGATCGA
AATCACTCATTTCCTGCTTCGTAAATATCATCTACTATATGCTTCGTAAATGTCCATCTCCTACATATTG
TGGATATGATAAATGCAATCCTCTCGTCTACACTCTCGGCTTATGCCTTTGTCTTCTTTGCGCTCCTTTT
AGCCTTCTTTTTATTCCTAGTCTTCAAGCCCATCGGCCTCATGTGCTTCGCCCGTTACCCCGACCACATG
AAGCAGCACGACTTCTTCAAGTCCGCCATGCCCGAGGGCTACGTCCAGGAGCGTACCATCTTCTTCAAGG
ACGACGGCAACTACAAGACCCGTGCCGAGGTCAAGTTCGAGGGCGACACCCTCGTCAACCGTATCGAGCT
CAAGGGCATCGACTTCAAGGAGGACGGCAACATCCTCGGCCACAAGCTCGAGTACAACTACAACTCCCAC
AACGTCTACATCATGGCCGACAAGCAGAAGAACGGCATCAAGGTCAACTTCAAGATCCGTCACAACATCG
AGGACGGCTCCGTCCAGCTCGCCGACCACTACCAGCAGAACACCCCCATCGGCGACGGCCCCGTCCTCCT
CCCCGACAACCACTACCTCTCCTACCAGTCCGCCCTCTCCAAGGACCCCAACGAGAAGCGTGACCACATG
GTCCTCCTCGAGTTCGTCACCGCCGCCGGCATCACTCTCGGCATGGACGAGCTTTACAAGAATTCGATAT
CAAGCTTATCGATACCGTCGACCTCGAGGGGGGGCCCGGTACCCAATTCGCCCTATAGTGAGTCGTATTA
CGCGCGCTCACTGGCCGTCGTTTTACAACGTCGTGACTGGGAAAACCCTGGCGTTACCCAACTTAATCGC
CTTGCAGCACATCCCCCTTTCGCCAGCTGGCGTAATAGCGAAGAGGCCCGCACCGATCGCCCTTCCCAAC
AGTTGCGCAGCCTGAATGGCGAATGGAAATTGTAAGCGTTAATATTTTGTTAAAATTCGCGTTAAATTTT
TGTTAAATCAGCTCATTTTTTTAACCAATAGGCCGAAATCGGCAAAATCCCTTATAAATCAAAAGAATAG
ACCGAGATAGGGT
[37 nt withheld, positions 7154-7190]
AAAGAACGTGGACTCCAACGTCAAAGG
[49 nt withheld, positions 7218-7266]
T
[91 nt withheld, positions 7268-7358]
G
[124 nt withheld, positions 7360-7483]
CAG
Features (pLannotate 1.2.2; 16 found; start..end, strand, type, name):
     24..128     +  promoter       AmpR promoter: bla
    129..989     +  CDS            AmpR: β-lactamase; bla; confers resistance to ampicillin, carbenicillin, and related antibiotics
   1160..1748    +  rep_origin     ori: high-copy-number ColE1/pMB1/pBR322/pUC origin of replication
   1931..2023    +  CDS            lacI (fragment): lac repressor; lacI; The lac repressor binds to the lac operator to inhibit transcription in E. coli. This inhibition can be relieved by adding lactose or isopropyl-β-D-thiogalactopyranoside (IPTG).
   2036..2057    +  protein_bind   CAP binding site: CAP binding activates transcription in the presence of cAMP. E. coli catabolite activator protein
   2072..2102    +  promoter       lac promoter: promoter for the E. coli lac operon
   2110..2126    +  protein_bind   lac operator: The lac repressor binds to the lac operator to inhibit transcription in E. coli. This inhibition can be relieved by adding lactose or isopropyl-β-D-thiogalactopyranoside (IPTG). lac repressor encoded by lacI
   2171..2189    +  promoter       T3 promoter: promoter for bacteriophage T3 RNA polymerase
   2202..2231    +  misc_feature   MCS (fragment): pBluescript multiple cloning site
   2231..2746    +  CDS            Citrine (fragment): Citrine is a basic (constitutively fluorescent) yellow fluorescent protein published in 2001, derived from Aequorea victoria. It has moderate acid sensitivity.
   3977..5623    +  CDS            amdS: acetamidase from Aspergillus nidulans; amdS; confers ability to process acetamide for selection in fungal cells
   6265..6780    +  CDS            Citrine (fragment): Citrine is a basic (constitutively fluorescent) yellow fluorescent protein published in 2001, derived from Aequorea victoria. It has moderate acid sensitivity.
   6780..6833    +  misc_feature   MCS (fragment): pBluescript multiple cloning site
   6842..6860    -  promoter       T7 promoter: promoter for bacteriophage T7 RNA polymerase
   6868..7023    +  CDS            lacZα (fragment): LacZα fragment of β-galactosidase; lacZ fragment
   7125..7483    -  rep_origin     f1 ori (sequence partly withheld): f1 bacteriophage origin of replication; arrow indicates direction of (+) strand synthesis
