[The description below was written by a language model from this plasmid's Addgene catalogue record and pLannotate feature annotations shown in this document.]
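Description:
pPEE42 is a pBluescript II SK(-)-based plasmid that carries a recyclable "blaster" marker cassette for genetic manipulation of the fungal pathogen Cryptococcus neoformans. It is maintained in E. coli as a high-copy plasmid through its ColE1/pUC-type origin and selected with ampicillin via the β-lactamase gene. The backbone also retains the f1 origin, the lac promoter/operator and lacZα remnants, and the T3 and T7 promoters that flank the multiple cloning site. No fungal replication origin is annotated, which is consistent with the cassette being intended for release and integration rather than episomal maintenance.

The payload, called the amdS2 Citrine Blaster, was assembled into the multiple cloning site by Gibson cloning. At its centre is the Aspergillus nidulans acetamidase gene amdS, and the record lists TEF1 as the promoter. The promoter itself is not annotated in the feature table and presumably lies in the unannotated region upstream of the amdS coding sequence. On either side of amdS sit two Citrine sequences in the same orientation, detected as equal-length matches to this yellow fluorescent protein derived from Aequorea victoria. According to the record, a flexible linker is present at the 5' end.

Acetamidase allows positive selection on acetamide, and the record describes the marker as counterselectable. Recombination between the direct Citrine repeats can therefore be selected to remove amdS. This should leave a single Citrine copy behind and free the marker for reuse. The linker suggests a use in building Citrine fusion proteins at a target locus, although the record does not state this explicitly. The whole cassette can be excised with XbaI and EcoRI.
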