Addgene plasmid #139421: pPEE42
Purpose: Recyclable marker for use in Cryptococcus neoformans. Contains the amdS2 counterselectable marker flanked by the Citrine ORF and a flexible linker at the 5' end.
Depositing lab: James Fraser. Depositing organization: University of Queensland. Publication: Broadening the spectrum of fluorescent protein tools for use in the encapsulated human fungal pathogen Cryptococcus neoformans. Spencer GWK, Chua SMH, Erpf PE, Wizrah MSI, Dyba TG, Condon ND, Fraser JA. Fungal Genet Biol. 2020 May;138:103365. doi: 10.1016/j.fgb.2020.103365. Epub 2020 Mar 4. PubMed 32145317.
Backbone
  Vector backbone: pBlueScript II SK(-)
  Backbone manufacturer: Stratagene
  Vector type: Yeast Expression
  Selectable markers: Acetamide
Growth in bacteria
  Bacterial resistance: Ampicillin, 100 μg/mL
  Growth temperature: 37°C
  Growth strain: NEB Stable
  Copy number: High Copy
Gene/Insert
  Gene/Insert name: Citrine (alt name: Acetamidase (amdS))
  Species: Synthetic, Aequorea victoria, Aspergillus nidulans
  Promoter: TEF1
  Cloning method: Gibson Cloning
Terms and licenses: Academic/Nonprofit Terms; Industry Terms: Not Available to Industry
Depositor comments: Contains the amdS2 Citrine Blaster marker in the multicloning site of pBluescript II SK-. Importantly, the amdS2 Citrine Blaster marker can be excised using restriction enzymes XbaI and EcoRI.
How to cite: pPEE42 was a gift from James Fraser (Addgene plasmid # 139421 ; http://n2t.net/addgene:139421 ; RRID:Addgene_139421)
